Addgene plasmid #235964: pME_G_0_5-6_008_OC3'3
Purpose: 3' Operon Connector 3 in the M2 position used to construct operons
Depositing lab: Tobias Erb. Depositing organization: Max Planck Institute for Terrestrial Microbiology. Publication: A modular high-throughput approach for advancing synthetic biology in the chloroplast of Chlamydomonas. Inckemann RM, Chotel T, Burgis M, Brinkmann CK, Andreas L, Baumann J, Sharma P, Klose M, Barrett J, Ries F, Paczia N, Glatter T, Mackinder LCM, Willmund F, Erb TJ. Nat Plants. 2025 Nov;11(11):2332-2349. doi: 10.1038/s41477-025-02126-2. Epub 2025 Nov 3. PubMed 41184475.
Backbone
  Vector backbone: pME_Cp_UAV_GFP
  Backbone size w/o insert (bp): 2101
  Vector type: Synthetic Biology
Growth in bacteria
  Bacterial resistance: Chloramphenicol, 25 μg/mL
  Growth temperature: 37°C
  Growth strain: DH5alpha
  Copy number: High Copy
Gene/Insert
  Gene/Insert name: OC3'3
  Species: Synthetic
  Insert size (bp): 21
  Cloning method: Restriction Enzyme; 5′ cloning site BsaI (destroyed during cloning); 3′ cloning site BsaI (destroyed during cloning)
  Sequencing primers: 5′ CGTATCACGAGGCAGAATTTC; 3′ CCTGCATAACGCGAAGTAATC
Terms and licenses: Academic/Nonprofit Terms; Industry Terms: Not Available to Industry
Depositor comments: Please visit https://doi.org/10.1101/2024.05.08.593163 for bioRxiv preprint.
How to cite: pME_G_0_5-6_008_OC3'3 was a gift from Tobias Erb (Addgene plasmid # 235964 ; http://n2t.net/addgene:235964 ; RRID:Addgene_235964)
