[The description below was written by a language model from this plasmid's Addgene catalogue record and pLannotate feature annotations shown in this document.]
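Description:
pME_G_0_5-6_008_OC3'3 is a small synthetic-biology part plasmid from a modular cloning toolkit developed for engineering the chloroplast of Chlamydomonas. It is built on the pME_Cp_UAV_GFP acceptor backbone (about 2.1 kb) and carries a 21 bp synthetic insert, OC3'3, described as 3' Operon Connector 3 in the M2 position. The insert was introduced through BsaI sites that were destroyed during cloning, consistent with Type IIS (Golden Gate-style) assembly. The backbone name suggests that the part replaced a GFP dropout cassette, although the record does not say so and no GFP feature appears in the sequenced plasmid. The total length of 2,122 nt matches the backbone plus the insert.

The annotated features are all housekeeping elements for propagation in E. coli. A high-copy ColE1/pUC-type origin drives replication, and a chloramphenicol acetyltransferase (cat) gene, with its own promoter and followed by the lambda t0 terminator, provides chloramphenicol selection. The cloning region lies between BioBrick prefix and suffix sequences. It is flanked by a his operon terminator and another putative bacterial terminator, which insulate the part from transcription originating in the backbone. The connector itself is too short to have been annotated, and it falls in the roughly 50 bp gap between the prefix and suffix. There is no promoter, coding sequence or reporter in the payload, and no chloroplast homology arms or algal selection markers are present. The plasmid therefore serves purely as a storage and donor vector for a linker element used to join adjacent units when building multi-gene operons. The record does not describe the connector's overhangs or how it works.
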