Features (pLannotate 1.2.2; 8 found; start..end, strand, type, name):
    269..326     -  terminator     his operon terminator: This putative transcriptin terminator from the E. coli his operon has a 2-bp deletion introduced during synthesis. Its efficiency has not been determined.
    327..346     -  misc_feature   BioBrick suffix: universal suffix for all parts
    400..421     -  misc_feature   BioBrick prefix: BioBrick prefix for parts that do not start with "ATG"
    424..467     +  terminator     bacterial terminator: putative bacterial transcription terminator
    553..650     +  promoter       cat promoter: promoter of the E. coli cat gene encoding chloramphenicol acetyltransferase
    651..1307    +  CDS            cat: CAT_ECOLX - Experimental evidence at protein level: Swiss-Prot protein existence level 1. This enzyme is an effector of chloramphenicol resistance in bacteria. From Escherichia coli. This protein is used as a marker in many commonly used cloning vectors, such as pACYC184.
   1331..1425    +  terminator     lambda t0 terminator: transcription terminator from phage lambda
   1608..74      +  rep_origin     ori (across the origin): high-copy-number ColE1/pMB1/pBR322/pUC origin of replication
>Addgene plasmid #235964 | pME_G_0_5-6_008_OC3'3 | addgene full sequence | sequence record 471531 | Addgene NGS Result
CTGTCGGGTTTCGCCACCTCTGACTTGAGCGTCGATTTTTGTGATGCTCGTCAGGGGGGCGGAGCCTGTG
GAAAAACGCCAGCAACGCGGCCTTTTTACGGTTCCTGGCCTTTTGCTGGCCTTTTGCTCACATGTTCTTT
CCTGCGTTATCCCCTGATTCTGTGGATAACCGTATTACCGCCTTTGAGTGAGCTGATACCGCTCGCCGCA
GCCGAACGACCGAGCGCAGCGAGTCAGTGAGCGAGGAAGCCTGCATAACGCGAAGTAATCTTTTCGGTTT
TAAAGAAAAAGGGCAGGGTGGTGACACCTTGCCCTTTTTTGCCGGACTGCAGCGGCCGCTACTAGTCGCG
ATGAGTGGTCTCAGTCTCGTCTCCAAGCTTAAGCCGAGACCACTCATCGCTCTAGAAGCGGCCGCGAATT
CCAGAAATCATCCTTAGCGAAAGCTAAGGATTTTTTTTATCTGAAATTCTGCCTCGTGATACGCCTATTT
TTATAGGTTAATGTCATGATAATAATGGTTTCTTAGACGTCAGGTGGCACTCGAGTTGATCGGGCACGTA
AGAGGTTCCAACTTTCACCATAATGAAATAAGATCACTACCGGGCGTATTTTTTGAGTTATCGAGATTTT
CAGGAGCTAAGGAAGCTAAAATGGAGAAAAAAATCACTGGATATACCACCGTTGATATATCCCAATGGCA
TCGTAAAGAACATTTTGAGGCATTTCAGTCAGTTGCTCAATGTACCTATAACCAGACCGTTCAGCTGGAT
ATTACGGCCTTTTTAAAGACCGTAAAGAAAAATAAGCACAAGTTTTATCCGGCCTTTATTCACATTCTTG
CCCGCCTGATGAATGCTCATCCGGAATTTCGTATGGCAATGAAAGACGGTGAGCTGGTGATATGGGATAG
TGTTCACCCTTGTTACACCGTTTTCCATGAGCAAACTGAAACGTTTTCATCACTCTGGAGTGAATACCAC
GACGATTTCCGGCAGTTTCTACACATATATTCGCAAGATGTGGCGTGTTACGGTGAAAACCTGGCCTATT
TCCCTAAAGGGTTTATTGAGAATATGTTTTTCGTATCAGCCAATCCCTGGGTGAGTTTCACCAGTTTTGA
TTTAAACGTGGCCAATATGGACAACTTCTTCGCCCCCGTTTTCACCATGGGCAAATATTATACGCAAGGC
GACAAGGTGCTGATGCCGCTGGCGATTCAGGTTCATCATGCCGTTTGTGATGGCTTCCATGTCGGCAGAA
TGCTTAATGAATTACAACAGTACTGCGACGAGTGGCAGGGCGGGGCGTAATTTGATATCGAGCTCGCTTG
GACTCCTGTTGATAGATCCAGTAATGACCTCAGAACTCCATCTGGATTTGTTCAGAACGCTCGGTTGCCG
CCGGGCGTTTTTTATTGGTGAGAATCCAAGCCTCGAGCTGTCAGACCAAGTTTACTCATATATACTTTAG
ATTGATTTAAAACTTCATTTTTAATTTAAAAGGATCTAGGTGAAGATCCTTTTTGATAATCTCATGACCA
AAATCCCTTAACGTGAGTTTTCGTTCCACTGAGCGTCAGACCCCGTAGAAAAGATCAAAGGATCTTCTTG
AGATCCTTTTTTTCTGCGCGTAATCTGCTGCTTGCAAACAAAAAAACCACCGCTACCAGCGGTGGTTTGT
TTGCCGGATCAAGAGCTACCAACTCTTTTTCCGAAGGTAACTGGCTTCAGCAGAGCGCAGATACCAAATA
CTGTTCTTCTAGTGTAGCCGTAGTTAGGCCACCACTTCAAGAACTCTGTAGCACCGCCTACATACCTCGC
TCTGCTAATCCTGTTACCAGTGGCTGCTGCCAGTGGCGATAAGTCGTGTCTTACCGGGTTGGACTCAAGA
CGATAGTTACCGGATAAGGCGCAGCGGTCGGGCTGAACGGGGGGTTCGTGCACACAGCCCAGCTTGGAGC
GAACGACCTACACCGAACTGAGATACCTACAGCGTGAGCTATGAGAAAGCGCCACGCTTCCCGAAGGGAG
AAAGGCGGACAGGTATCCGGTAAGCGGCAGGGTCGGAACAGGAGAGCGCACGAGGGAGCTTCCAGGGGGA
AACGCCTGGTATCTTTATAGTC
